Addgene plasmid #90744: MAD2L1BP F1.1 gRNA
Purpose: 3rd generation lentiviral gRNA plasmid targeting human MAD2L1BP
Depositing lab: Iain Cheeseman. Depositing organization: Whitehead Institute for Biomedical Research. Publication: Large-Scale Analysis of CRISPR/Cas9 Cell-Cycle Knockouts Reveals the Diversity of p53-Dependent Responses to Cell-Cycle Defects. McKinley KL, Cheeseman IM. Dev Cell. 2017 Feb 27;40(4):405-420.e2. doi: 10.1016/j.devcel.2017.01.012. Epub 2017 Feb 16. PubMed 28216383.
Backbone
  Vector backbone: pLenti-sgRNA
  Backbone manufacturer: Eric Lander & David Sabatini labs (Addgene plasmid #71409)
  Backbone size w/o insert (bp): 9151
  Vector type: Lentiviral, CRISPR
  Selectable markers: Puromycin
Growth in bacteria
  Bacterial resistance: Ampicillin, 100 μg/mL
  Growth temperature: 37°C
  Growth strain: NEB Stable
  Copy number: Unknown
Gene/Insert
  Gene/Insert name: MAD2L1BP (Guide Designation F1.1) (alt name: pKMKO series)
  gRNA/shRNA sequence: CACCgAAGGCCTCCGAAGCGTTGAG
  Species: H. sapiens (human)
  Promoter: U6
  Cloning method: Restriction Enzyme; 5′ cloning site BsmBI (destroyed during cloning); 3′ cloning site BsmBI (destroyed during cloning)
  Sequencing primers: 5′ hU6-F (5'-GAGGGCCTATTTCCCATGATT-3'); 3′ EF1a-R (5'-CACGGCGACTACTGCACTTA-3')
Terms and licenses: Academic/Nonprofit Terms; Industry Terms: Not Available to Industry
Depositor comments: Please note that gRNA target sequence listed is not strictly the 20nt spacer sequence, but also contains the 5' BsmBI overhang. For more information about knockout human cell lines generated using this plasmid, please see http://cellcycleknockouts.wi.mit.edu/ .
How to cite: MAD2L1BP F1.1 gRNA was a gift from Iain Cheeseman (Addgene plasmid # 90744 ; http://n2t.net/addgene:90744 ; RRID:Addgene_90744)
