[The description below was written by a language model from this plasmid's Addgene catalogue record and pLannotate feature annotations shown in this document.]
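Description:
MAD2L1BP F1.1 gRNA is a third-generation lentiviral CRISPR plasmid built on the pLenti-sgRNA backbone and carrying a single guide RNA directed against human MAD2L1BP. The guide (designation F1.1, part of the pKMKO series) was inserted by BsmBI restriction cloning, which destroyed both sites. It sits between a human U6 RNA polymerase III promoter and the S. pyogenes sgRNA scaffold, annotated here as a tracrRNA fragment. No Cas9 coding sequence is annotated, so the nuclease must be supplied separately, for example from a Cas9-expressing cell line. Downstream, an EF-1α core promoter drives puromycin N-acetyltransferase, allowing puromycin selection of transduced cells, and a WPRE follows to enhance transcript expression.

The viral framework is typical of a self-inactivating HIV-1 vector. An RSV promoter fused to a truncated 5' LTR drives Tat-independent production of the genomic RNA, followed by the Ψ packaging signal with a partial gag sequence, the RRE for Rev-dependent nuclear export, a cPPT/CTS element, and a ΔU3 3' LTR that disables LTR promoter activity after integration. An SV40 poly(A) signal and SV40 origin lie beyond the 3' LTR. Packaging functions must be provided in trans. In bacteria the plasmid is maintained through a high-copy ColE1/pUC-type origin with ampicillin resistance, and an f1 origin is also present.

The sequenced record is 7,302 nt, shorter than the 9,151 bp listed for the backbone without insert; the record does not explain this difference. The plasmid was used in a large-scale study generating CRISPR/Cas9 knockouts of cell-cycle genes in human cells.
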