Features (pLannotate 1.2.2; 28 found; start..end, strand, type, name):
      1..43      +  rep_origin     RSF ori (fragment): Plasmids containing the RSF 1030 origin of replication can be propagated in E. coli cells that contain additional plasmids with compatible origins.
     45..137     +  CDS            lacI (fragment): lac repressor; lacI; The lac repressor binds to the lac operator to inhibit transcription in E. coli. This inhibition can be relieved by adding lactose or isopropyl-β-D-thiogalactopyranoside (IPTG).
    150..171     +  protein_bind   CAP binding site: CAP binding activates transcription in the presence of cAMP. E. coli catabolite activator protein
    186..216     +  promoter       lac promoter: promoter for the E. coli lac operon
    224..240     +  protein_bind   lac operator: The lac repressor binds to the lac operator to inhibit transcription in E. coli. This inhibition can be relieved by adding lactose or isopropyl-β-D-thiogalactopyranoside (IPTG). lac repressor encoded by lacI
    285..303     +  promoter       T3 promoter: promoter for bacteriophage T3 RNA polymerase
    331..557     +  promoter       RSV promoter: Rous sarcoma virus enhancer/promoter
    558..738     +  LTR            5' LTR (truncated): truncated 5' long terminal repeat (LTR) from HIV-1
    785..910     +  misc_feature   HIV-1 Ψ: packaging signal of human immunodeficiency virus type 1
    894..1257    +  CDS            HIV-1 gag (fragment): gag protein from human immunodeficiency virus 1; gag
   1403..1636    +  misc_feature   RRE: The Rev response element (RRE) of HIV-1 allows for Rev-dependent mRNA export from the nucleus to the cytoplasm.
   2013..2039    +  CDS            Rev (fragment): human immunodeficiency virus 1 (HIV-1) Rev protein; rev; enhances nuclear export of unspliced and incompletely spliced viral mRNAs
   2043..2283    +  promoter       U6 promoter: RNA polymerase III promoter for human U6 snRNA
   2331..2398    +  misc_RNA       tracrRNA (fragment): trans-activating CRISPR RNA for the Streptococcus pyogenes CRISPR/Cas9 system
   2447..2564    +  misc_feature   cPPT/CTS: central polypurine tract and central termination sequence of HIV-1
   2633..2844    +  promoter       EF-1α core promoter: core promoter for human elongation factor EF-1α
   2870..3469    +  CDS            PuroR (fragment): puromycin N-acetyltransferase; pac from Streptomyces; confers resistance to puromycin
   3485..4073    +  misc_feature   WPRE: woodchuck hepatitis virus posttranscriptional regulatory element
   4124..4143    +  misc_feature   cPPT/CTS (fragment): central polypurine tract and central termination sequence of HIV-1
   4145..4378    +  LTR            3' LTR (ΔU3): self-inactivating 3' long terminal repeat (LTR) from HIV-1
   4456..4577    +  polyA_signal   SV40 poly(A) signal: SV40 polyadenylation signal
   4617..4752    +  rep_origin     SV40 ori: SV40 origin of replication
   4773..4791    -  promoter       T7 promoter: promoter for bacteriophage T7 RNA polymerase
   4799..4954    +  CDS            lacZα (fragment): LacZα fragment of β-galactosidase; lacZ fragment
   4959..5387    +  rep_origin     f1 ori (sequence partly withheld): f1 bacteriophage origin of replication; arrow indicates direction of (+) strand synthesis
   5440..5544    +  promoter       AmpR promoter: bla
   5545..6405    +  CDS            AmpR: β-lactamase; bla; confers resistance to ampicillin, carbenicillin, and related antibiotics
   6576..7164    +  rep_origin     ori: high-copy-number ColE1/pMB1/pBR322/pUC origin of replication
>Addgene plasmid #90744 | MAD2L1BP F1.1 gRNA | addgene full sequence | sequence record 183031 | Addgene NGS Result
CGAACGACCGAGCGCAGCGAGTCAGTGAGCGAGGAAGCGGAAGAGCGCCCAATACGCAAACCGCCTCTCC
CCGCGCGTTGGCCGATTCATTAATGCAGCTGGCACGACAGGTTTCCCGACTGGAAAGCGGGCAGTGAGCG
CAACGCAATTAATGTGAGTTAGCTCACTCATTAGGCACCCCAGGCTTTACACTTTATGCTTCCGGCTCGT
ATGTTGTGTGGAATTGTGAGCGGATAACAATTTCACACAGGAAACAGCTATGACCATGATTACGCCAAGC
GCGCAATTAACCCTCACTAAAGGGAACAAAAGCTGGAGCTGCAAGCTTAATGTAGTCTTATGCAATACTC
TTGTAGTCTTGCAACATGGTAACGATGAGTTAGCAACATGCCTTACAAGGAGAGAAAAAGCACCGTGCAT
GCCGATTGGTGGAAGTAAGGTGGTACGATCGTGCCTTATTAGGAAGGCAACAGACGGGTCTGACATGGAT
TGGACGAACCACTGAATTGCCGCATTGCAGAGATATTGTATTTAAGTGCCTAGCTCGATACATAAACGGG
TCTCTCTGGTTAGACCAGATCTGAGCCTGGGAGCTCTCTGGCTAACTAGGGAACCCACTGCTTAAGCCTC
AATAAAGCTTGCCTTGAGTGCTTCAAGTAGTGTGTGCCCGTCTGTTGTGTGACTCTGGTAACTAGAGATC
CCTCAGACCCTTTTAGTCAGTGTGGAAAATCTCTAGCAGTGGCGCCCGAACAGGGACTTGAAAGCGAAAG
GGAAACCAGAGGAGCTCTCTCGACGCAGGACTCGGCTTGCTGAAGCGCGCACGGCAAGAGGCGAGGGGCG
GCGACTGGTGAGTACGCCAAAAATTTTGACTAGCGGAGGCTAGAAGGAGAGAGATGGGTGCGAGAGCGTC
AGTATTAAGCGGGGGAGAATTAGATCGCGATGGGAAAAAATTCGGTTAAGGCCAGGGGGAAAGAAAAAAT
ATAAATTAAAACATATAGTATGGGCAAGCAGGGAGCTAGAACGATTCGCAGTTAATCCTGGCCTGTTAGA
AACATCAGAAGGCTGTAGACAAATACTGGGACAGCTACAACCATCCCTTCAGACAGGATCAGAAGAACTT
AGATCATTATATAATACAGTAGCAACCCTCTATTGTGTGCATCAAAGGATAGAGATAAAAGACACCAAGG
AAGCTTTAGACAAGATAGAGGAAGAGCAAAACAAAAGTAAGACCACCGCACAGCAAGCGGCCGCTGATCT
TCAGACCTGGAGGAGGAGATATGAGGGACAATTGGAGAAGTGAATTATATAAATATAAAGTAGTAAAAAT
TGAACCATTAGGAGTAGCACCCACCAAGGCAAAGAGAAGAGTGGTGCAGAGAGAAAAAAGAGCAGTGGGA
ATAGGAGCTTTGTTCCTTGGGTTCTTGGGAGCAGCAGGAAGCACTATGGGCGCAGCGTCAATGACGCTGA
CGGTACAGGCCAGACAATTATTGTCTGGTATAGTGCAGCAGCAGAACAATTTGCTGAGGGCTATTGAGGC
GCAACAGCATCTGTTGCAACTCACAGTCTGGGGCATCAAGCAGCTCCAGGCAAGAATCCTGGCTGTGGAA
AGATACCTAAAGGATCAACAGCTCCTGGGGATTTGGGGTTGCTCTGGAAAACTCATTTGCACCACTGCTG
TGCCTTGGAATGCTAGTTGGAGTAATAAATCTCTGGAACAGATTTGGAATCACACGACCTGGATGGAGTG
GGACAGAGAAATTAACAATTACACAAGCTTAATACACTCCTTAATTGAAGAATCGCAAAACCAGCAAGAA
AAGAATGAACAAGAATTATTGGAATTAGATAAATGGGCAAGTTTGTGGAATTGGTTTAACATAACAAATT
GGCTGTGGTATATAAAATTATTCATAATGATAGTAGGAGGCTTGGTAGGTTTAAGAATAGTTTTTGCTGT
ACTTTCTATAGTGAATAGAGTTAGGCAGGGATATTCACCATTATCGTTTCAGACCCACCTCCCAACCCCG
AGGGGACCCAGAGAGGGCCTATTTCCCATGATTCCTTCATATTTGCATATACGATACAAGGCTGTTAGAG
AGATAATTAGAATTAATTTGACTGTAAACACAAAGATATTAGTACAAAATACGTGACGTAGAAAGTAATA
ATTTCTTGGGTAGTTTGCAGTTTTAAAATTATGTTTTAAAATGGACTATCATATGCTTACCGTAACTTGA
AAGTATTTCGATTTCTTGGCTTTATATATCTTGTGGAAAGGACGAAACACCGAAGGCCTCCGAAGCGTTG
AGGTTTAAGAGCTATGCTGGAAACAGCATAGCAAGTTTAAATAAGGCTAGTCCGTTATCAACTTGAAAAA
GTGGCACCGAGTCGGTGCTTTTTTTGAATTCTAGATCTTGAGACAAATGGCAGTATTCATCCACAATTTT
AAAAGAAAAGGGGGGATTGGGGGGTACAGTGCAGGGGAAAGAATAGTAGACATAATAGCAACAGACATAC
AAACTAAAGAATTACAAAAACAAATTACAAAAATTCAAAATTTTCGGGTTTATTACAGGGACAGCAGAGA
TCCACTTTGGCGCCGGCTCGAGTGGCTCCGGTGCCCGTCAGTGGGCAGAGCGCACATCGCCCACAGTCCC
CGAGAAGTTGGGGGGAGGGGTCGGCAATTGAACCGGTGCCTAGAGAAGGTGGCGCGGGGTAAACTGGGAA
AGTGATGTCGTGTACTGGCTCCGCCTTTTTCCCGAGGGTGGGGGAGAACCGTATATAAGTGCAGTAGTCG
CCGTGAACGTTCTTTTTCGCAACGGGTTTGCCGCCAGAACACAGGTGTCGTGACGCGGGATCCGCCACCA
TGACCGAGTACAAGCCCACGGTGCGCCTCGCCACCCGCGACGACGTCCCCAGGGCCGTACGCACCCTCGC
CGCCGCGTTCGCCGACTACCCCGCCACGCGCCACACCGTCGATCCGGACCGCCACATCGAGCGGGTCACC
GAGCTGCAAGAACTCTTCCTCACGCGCGTCGGGCTCGACATCGGCAAGGTGTGGGTCGCGGACGACGGCG
CCGCGGTGGCGGTCTGGACCACGCCGGAGAGCGTCGAAGCGGGGGCGGTGTTCGCCGAGATCGGCCCGCG
CATGGCCGAGTTGAGCGGTTCCCGGCTGGCCGCGCAGCAACAGATGGAAGGCCTCCTGGCGCCGCACCGG
CCCAAGGAGCCCGCGTGGTTCCTGGCCACCGTCGGAGTCTCGCCCGACCACCAGGGCAAGGGTCTGGGCA
GCGCCGTCGTGCTCCCCGGAGTGGAGGCGGCCGAGCGCGCCGGGGTGCCCGCCTTCCTGGAGACCTCCGC
GCCCCGCAACCTCCCCTTCTACGAGCGGCTCGGCTTCACCGTCACCGCCGACGTCGAGGTGCCCGAAGGA
CCGCGCACCTGGTGCATGACCCGCAAGCCCGGTGCCTGAACGCGTTAAGTCGACAATCAACCTCTGGATT
ACAAAATTTGTGAAAGATTGACTGGTATTCTTAACTATGTTGCTCCTTTTACGCTATGTGGATACGCTGC
TTTAATGCCTTTGTATCATGCTATTGCTTCCCGTATGGCTTTCATTTTCTCCTCCTTGTATAAATCCTGG
TTGCTGTCTCTTTATGAGGAGTTGTGGCCCGTTGTCAGGCAACGTGGCGTGGTGTGCACTGTGTTTGCTG
ACGCAACCCCCACTGGTTGGGGCATTGCCACCACCTGTCAGCTCCTTTCCGGGACTTTCGCTTTCCCCCT
CCCTATTGCCACGGCGGAACTCATCGCCGCCTGCCTTGCCCGCTGCTGGACAGGGGCTCGGCTGTTGGGC
ACTGACAATTCCGTGGTGTTGTCGGGGAAATCATCGTCCTTTCCTTGGCTGCTCGCCTGTGTTGCCACCT
GGATTCTGCGCGGGACGTCCTTCTGCTACGTCCCTTCGGCCCTCAATCCAGCGGACCTTCCTTCCCGCGG
CCTGCTGCCGGCTCTGCGGCCTCTTCCGCGTCTTCGCCTTCGCCCTCAGACGAGTCGGATCTCCCTTTGG
GCCGCCTCCCCGCGTCGACTTTAAGACCAATGACTTACAAGGCAGCTGTAGATCTTAGCCACTTTTTAAA
AGAAAAGGGGGGACTGGAAGGGCTAATTCACTCCCAACGAAGACAAGATCTGCTTTTTGCTTGTACTGGG
TCTCTCTGGTTAGACCAGATCTGAGCCTGGGAGCTCTCTGGCTAACTAGGGAACCCACTGCTTAAGCCTC
AATAAAGCTTGCCTTGAGTGCTTCAAGTAGTGTGTGCCCGTCTGTTGTGTGACTCTGGTAACTAGAGATC
CCTCAGACCCTTTTAGTCAGTGTGGAAAATCTCTAGCAGTACGTATAGTAGTTCATGTCATCTTATTATT
CAGTATTTATAACTTGCAAAGAAATGAATATCAGAGAGTGAGAGGAACTTGTTTATTGCAGCTTATAATG
GTTACAAATAAAGCAATAGCATCACAAATTTCACAAATAAAGCATTTTTTTCACTGCATTCTAGTTGTGG
TTTGTCCAAACTCATCAATGTATCTTATCATGTCTGGCTCTAGCTATCCCGCCCCTAACTCCGCCCATCC
CGCCCCTAACTCCGCCCAGTTCCGCCCATTCTCCGCCCCATGGCTGACTAATTTTTTTTATTTATGCAGA
GGCCGAGGCCGCCTCGGCCTCTGAGCTATTCCAGAAGTAGTGAGGAGGCTTTTTTGGAGGCCTAGGGACG
TACCCAATTCGCCCTATAGTGAGTCGTATTACGCGCGCTCACTGGCCGTCGTTTTACAACGTCGTGACTG
GGAAAACCCTGGCGTTACCCAACTTAATCGCCTTGCAGCACATCCCCCTTTCGCCAGCTGGCGTAATAGC
GAAGAGGCCCGCACCGATCGCCCTTCCCAACAGTTGCGCAGCCTGAATGGCGAATGGG
[124 nt withheld, positions 4959-5082]
C
[91 nt withheld, positions 5084-5174]
A
[49 nt withheld, positions 5176-5224]
CCTTTGACGTTGGAGTCCACGTTCTTT
[37 nt withheld, positions 5252-5288]
ACCCTATCTCGGTCTATTCTTTTGATTTATAAGGGATTTTGCCGATTTCGGCCTATTGGTTAAAAAATGA
GCTGATTTAACAAAAATTTAACGCGAATTTTAACAAAATATTAACGCTTACAATTTAGGTGGCACTTTTC
GGGGAAATGTGCGCGGAACCCCTATTTGTTTATTTTTCTAAATACATTCAAATATGTATCCGCTCATGAG
ACAATAACCCTGATAAATGCTTCAATAATATTGAAAAAGGAAGAGTATGAGTATTCAACATTTCCGTGTC
GCCCTTATTCCCTTTTTTGCGGCATTTTGCCTTCCTGTTTTTGCTCACCCAGAAACGCTGGTGAAAGTAA
AAGATGCTGAAGATCAGTTGGGTGCACGAGTGGGTTACATCGAACTGGATCTCAACAGCGGTAAGATCCT
TGAGAGTTTTCGCCCCGAAGAACGTTTTCCAATGATGAGCACTTTTAAAGTTCTGCTATGTGGCGCGGTA
TTATCCCGTATTGACGCCGGGCAAGAGCAACTCGGTCGCCGCATACACTATTCTCAGAATGACTTGGTTG
AGTACTCACCAGTCACAGAAAAGCATCTTACGGATGGCATGACAGTAAGAGAATTATGCAGTGCTGCCAT
AACCATGAGTGATAACACTGCGGCCAACTTACTTCTGACAACGATCGGAGGACCGAAGGAGCTAACCGCT
TTTTTGCACAACATGGGGGATCATGTAACTCGCCTTGATCGTTGGGAACCGGAGCTGAATGAAGCCATAC
CAAACGACGAGCGTGACACCACGATGCCTGTAGCAATGGCAACAACGTTGCGCAAACTATTAACTGGCGA
ACTACTTACTCTAGCTTCCCGGCAACAATTAATAGACTGGATGGAGGCGGATAAAGTTGCAGGACCACTT
CTGCGCTCGGCCCTTCCGGCTGGCTGGTTTATTGCTGATAAATCTGGAGCCGGTGAGCGTGGGTCTCGCG
GTATCATTGCAGCACTGGGGCCAGATGGTAAGCCCTCCCGTATCGTAGTTATCTACACGACGGGGAGTCA
GGCAACTATGGATGAACGAAATAGACAGATCGCTGAGATAGGTGCCTCACTGATTAAGCATTGGTAACTG
TCAGACCAAGTTTACTCATATATACTTTAGATTGATTTAAAACTTCATTTTTAATTTAAAAGGATCTAGG
TGAAGATCCTTTTTGATAATCTCATGACCAAAATCCCTTAACGTGAGTTTTCGTTCCACTGAGCGTCAGA
CCCCGTAGAAAAGATCAAAGGATCTTCTTGAGATCCTTTTTTTCTGCGCGTAATCTGCTGCTTGCAAACA
AAAAAACCACCGCTACCAGCGGTGGTTTGTTTGCCGGATCAAGAGCTACCAACTCTTTTTCCGAAGGTAA
CTGGCTTCAGCAGAGCGCAGATACCAAATACTGTTCTTCTAGTGTAGCCGTAGTTAGGCCACCACTTCAA
GAACTCTGTAGCACCGCCTACATACCTCGCTCTGCTAATCCTGTTACCAGTGGCTGCTGCCAGTGGCGAT
AAGTCGTGTCTTACCGGGTTGGACTCAAGACGATAGTTACCGGATAAGGCGCAGCGGTCGGGCTGAACGG
GGGGTTCGTGCACACAGCCCAGCTTGGAGCGAACGACCTACACCGAACTGAGATACCTACAGCGTGAGCT
ATGAGAAAGCGCCACGCTTCCCGAAGGGAGAAAGGCGGACAGGTATCCGGTAAGCGGCAGGGTCGGAACA
GGAGAGCGCACGAGGGAGCTTCCAGGGGGAAACGCCTGGTATCTTTATAGTCCTGTCGGGTTTCGCCACC
TCTGACTTGAGCGTCGATTTTTGTGATGCTCGTCAGGGGGGCGGAGCCTATGGAAAAACGCCAGCAACGC
GGCCTTTTTACGGTTCCTGGCCTTTTGCTGGCCTTTTGCTCACATGTTCTTTCCTGCGTTATCCCCTGAT
TCTGTGGATAACCGTATTACCGCCTTTGAGTGAGCTGATACCGCTCGCCGCAGC
